>Addgene plasmid #242749 | pLV-Puro-CMV-EPB41L4A-AS1 unspliced-WT | addgene full sequence | sequence record 486109 | Addgene NGS Result
AATGTAGTCTTATGCAATACTCTTGTAGTCTTGCAACATGGTAACGATGAGTTAGCAACATGCCTTACAA
GGAGAGAAAAAGCACCGTGCATGCCGATTGGTGGAAGTAAGGTGGTACGATCGTGCCTTATTAGGAAGGC
AACAGACGGGTCTGACATGGATTGGACGAACCACTGAATTGCCGCATTGCAGAGATATTGTATTTAAGTG
CCTAGCTCGATACATAAACGGGTCTCTCTGGTTAGACCAGATCTGAGCCTGGGAGCTCTCTGGCTAACTA
GGGAACCCACTGCTTAAGCCTCAATAAAGCTTGCCTTGAGTGCTTCAAGTAGTGTGTGCCCGTCTGTTGT
GTGACTCTGGTAACTAGAGATCCCTCAGACCCTTTTAGTCAGTGTGGAAAATCTCTAGCAGTGGCGCCCG
AACAGGGACTTGAAAGCGAAAGGGAAACCAGAGGAGCTCTCTCGACGCAGGACTCGGCTTGCTGAAGCGC
GCACGGCAAGAGGCGAGGGGCGGCGACTGGTGAGTACGCCAAAAATTTTGACTAGCGGAGGCTAGAAGGA
GAGAGATGGGTGCGAGAGCGTCAGTATTAAGCGGGGGAGAATTAGATCGCGATGGGAAAAAATTCGGTTA
AGGCCAGGGGGAAAGAAAAAATATAAATTAAAACATATAGTATGGGCAAGCAGGGAGCTAGAACGATTCG
CAGTTAATCCTGGCCTGTTAGAAACATCAGAAGGCTGTAGACAAATACTGGGACAGCTACAACCATCCCT
TCAGACAGGATCAGAAGAACTTAGATCATTATATAATACAGTAGCAACCCTCTATTGTGTGCATCAAAGG
ATAGAGATAAAAGACACCAAGGAAGCTTTAGACAAGATAGAGGAAGAGCAAAACAAAAGTAAGACCACCG
CACAGCAAGCGGCCGCTGATCTTCAGACCTGGAGGAGGAGATATGAGGGACAATTGGAGAAGTGAATTAT
ATAAATATAAAGTAGTAAAAATTGAACCATTAGGAGTAGCACCCACCAAGGCAAAGAGAAGAGTGGTGCA
GAGAGAAAAAAGAGCAGTGGGAATAGGAGCTTTGTTCCTTGGGTTCTTGGGAGCAGCAGGAAGCACTATG
GGCGCAGCGTCAATGACGCTGACGGTACAGGCCAGACAATTATTGTCTGGTATAGTGCAGCAGCAGAACA
ATTTGCTGAGGGCTATTGAGGCGCAACAGCATCTGTTGCAACTCACAGTCTGGGGCATCAAGCAGCTCCA
GGCAAGAATCCTGGCTGTGGAAAGATACCTAAAGGATCAACAGCTCCTGGGGATTTGGGGTTGCTCTGGA
AAACTCATTTGCACCACTGCTGTGCCTTGGAATGCTAGTTGGAGTAATAAATCTCTGGAACAGATTTGGA
ATCACACGACCTGGATGGAGTGGGACAGAGAAATTAACAATTACACAAGCTTAATACACTCCTTAATTGA
AGAATCGCAAAACCAGCAAGAAAAGAATGAACAAGAATTATTGGAATTAGATAAATGGGCAAGTTTGTGG
AATTGGTTTAACATAACAAATTGGCTGTGGTATATAAAATTATTCATAATGATAGTAGGAGGCTTGGTAG
GTTTAAGAATAGTTTTTGCTGTACTTTCTATAGTGAATAGAGTTAGGCAGGGATATTCACCATTATCGTT
TCAGACCCACCTCCCAACCCCGAGGGGACCCGACAGGCCCGAAGGAATAGAAGAAGAAGGTGGAGAGAGA
GACAGAGACAGATCCATTCGATTAGTGAACGGATCTCGACGGTATCGCTAGCTTTTAAAAGAAAAGGGGG
GATTGGGGGGTACAGTGCAGGGGAAAGAATAGTAGACATAATAGCAACAGACATACAAACTAAAGAATTA
CAAAAACAAATTACAAAAATTCAAAATTTTACTAGTGATTATCGGATCAACTTTGTATAGAAAAGTTGTA
GTTATTAATAGTAATCAATTACGGGGTCATTAGTTCATAGCCCATATATGGAGTTCCGCGTTACATAACT
TACGGTAAATGGCCCGCCTGGCTGACCGCCCAACGACCCCCGCCCATTGACGTCAATAATGACGTATGTT
CCCATAGTAACGCCAATAGGGACTTTCCATTGACGTCAATGGGTGGAGTATTTACGGTAAACTGCCCACT
TGGCAGTACATCAAGTGTATCATATGCCAAGTACGCCCCCTATTGACGTCAATGACGGTAAATGGCCCGC
CTGGCATTATGCCCAGTACATGACCTTATGGGACTTTCCTACTTGGCAGTACATCTACGTATTAGTCATC
GCTATTACCATGGTGATGCGGTTTTGGCAGTACATCAATGGGCGTGGATAGCGGTTTGACTCACGGGGAT
TTCCAAGTCTCCACCCCATTGACGTCAATGGGAGTTTGTTTTGGCACCAAAATCAACGGGACTTTCCAAA
ATGTCGTAACAACTCCGCCCCATTGACGCAAATGGGCGGTAGGCGTGTACGGTGGGAGGTCTATATAAGC
AGAGCTGGTTTAGTGAACCGTCAGATCCAAGTTTGTACAAAAAAGCAGGCTTCCTTTCTTCCTTTTGGTG
CGAGCTTGCTGTGGTTTTTGCTCTGGGTCCTCTGGGATGGCGCCTGGCTGTGGCCGCGTGGTCTCTCACG
CAGGGGCGCCGGGCGGGGGAACGCGGCCACCCTGAGTCTGGTGAGTCGACTGCGGCGGCCTGTGTCCGAA
GTGTCCGGGGCCGTGAACAAGGGCAGCGGCCTGGCCTCAGGCCTGCGTTCCCACGTTTGGAAACGGGGAG
CTTCGTCGATTTGTGTTTACATCATCGACTATGCCAGGGAGTTCTCCAGATAAGCCTGGTTTTATTTTCG
TCAGTGAAAAGGCCTTACCGTATAACTGACTTTATGCTTGCCCTGCCCCCGTATAAAATAACTTAAAAGC
AGCGTGCCTGGTTACAGCTGTTTCCACGTGCGGTGCTCGTCGGGAGTGATCACCTACCCTACAGGTGAGT
TTTCACGTTCGTGCAAGACCAGTCGCCATTTAAAACGCATCGCATTTCACTTTTCATTATTAAGTCGGAT
TTTAAATCGTGAGAAAATTTCTCTGAAATGTATTGTCCGTTTTTAGGCTGTAATCGGCATTACTGTCAGC
CAGTCAGCAACCTTATGCCATAAAGCCTACCTCACGCAGTGTCAGCCTTTGTGTTGCCCATTCACTTTGG
AAACTAGTGAATGTGGTGTCAAAAAAGGCGTAAATTAAACGCTTTGCAGCCTTTTCCTGCCCTTAAATTT
GATACCTTTGGTGTAGGAGCTGCATAAGTAACAGTTGCTGCTTTTACGTTTCCACGCGTGATCTTGACCC
TGCTAGCCTTAAGTGTATGGTTTCTCTTAGCCAGTTCTAATTTTTGTTCAGGTGGAAGATGGATGCCTGA
AGTGTAGACTGCTGCTAGCTGAATACCATCTGGGAGCATAAAGGTGACCTGAAGGTAGGGTGATATGTCT
TAAAGCACTTTGTAATGGGAATTTTTATCACCTTTTAAATTGGGGTTCCTTCTCTAGTGAGTTTTAATGT
CAGTGGTACATTCGTAGTGTTGCTCTGTCTGTAGCTATTAAGGTGAGTTAATAAATGGGATAGCCTCCAC
AGCTTATTTTTGGGAAGGTTTTGCTGATACTTCCTGAGAAGCCCAGGGAAATAAATACGCATAGTACTGG
CATTCTGCATCTCTTTAAGATTTGTTTTTATGTGTAGTAATTGAGTTTTTTAAAAGCTTGTGAAATCGCA
GGCATATTACCAAGTTCTTGATTAAAATGTAATACAAAAATATTTGCTGTCGAATTGAGTACTTTATTTT
TTCTCTTAGGATGTCCTTGGTGAGGATTTTGAAAATTTGATCTTCACAAGAGTTGCCTGGATCATTTGAA
ATTTCTGGGAGTCTGAGGAGTACTGACATAATTACCTGCTGGAGTCTGTAAATACACATTTAAGACAGTG
AGGATGTGAATAAATATATTAATGCACTTACCCAGCTTTCTTGTACAAAGTGGTGATAATCGAATTCCGA
TAATCAACCTCTGGATTACAAAATTTGTGAAAGATTGACTGGTATTCTTAACTATGTTGCTCCTTTTACG
CTATGTGGATACGCTGCTTTAATGCCTTTGTATCATGCTATTGCTTCCCGTATGGCTTTCATTTTCTCCT
CCTTGTATAAATCCTGGTTGCTGTCTCTTTATGAGGAGTTGTGGCCCGTTGTCAGGCAACGTGGCGTGGT
GTGCACTGTGTTTGCTGACGCAACCCCCACTGGTTGGGGCATTGCCACCACCTGTCAGCTCCTTTCCGGG
ACTTTCGCTTTCCCCCTCCCTATTGCCACGGCGGAACTCATCGCCGCCTGCCTTGCCCGCTGCTGGACAG
GGGCTCGGCTGTTGGGCACTGACAATTCCGTGGTGTTGTCGGGGAAGCTGACGTCCTTTCCATGGCTGCT
CGCCTGTGTTGCCACCTGGATTCTGCGCGGGACGTCCTTCTGCTACGTCCCTTCGGCCCTCAATCCAGCG
GACCTTCCTTCCCGCGGCCTGCTGCCGGCTCTGCGGCCTCTTCCGCGTCTTCGCCTTCGCCCTCAGACGA
GTCGGATCTCCCTTTGGGCCGCCTCCCCGCATCGGGAATTCCCGCGGTTCGAATTCTACCGGGTAGGGGA
GGCGCTTTTCCCAAGGCAGTCTGGAGCATGCGCTTTAGCAGCCCCGCTGGGCACTTGGCGCTACACAAGT
GGCCTCTGGCCTCGCACACATTCCACATCCACCGGTAGGCGCCAACCGGCTCCGTTCTTTGGTGGCCCCT
TCGCGCCACCTTCTACTCCTCCCCTAGTCAGGAAGTTCCCCCCCGCCCCGCAGCTCGCGTCGTGCAGGAC
GTGACAAATGGAAGTAGCACGTCTCACTAGTCTCGTGCAGATGGACAGCACCGCTGAGCAATGGAAGCGG
GTAGGCCTTTGGGGCAGCGGCCAATAGCAGCTTTGCTCCTTCGCTTTCTGGGCTCAGAGGCTGGGAAGGG
GTGGGTCCGGGGGCGGGCTCAGGGGCGGGCTCAGGGGCGGGGCGGGCGCCCGAAGGTCCTCCGGAGGCCC
GGCATTCTGCACGCTTCAAAAGCGCACGTCTGCCGCGCTGTTCTCCTCTTCCTCATCTCCGGGCCTTTCG
ACCTCACGTGGCCACCATGACCGAGTACAAGCCCACGGTGCGCCTCGCCACCCGCGACGACGTCCCCAGG
GCCGTACGCACCCTCGCCGCCGCGTTCGCCGACTACCCCGCCACGCGCCACACCGTCGATCCGGACCGCC
ACATCGAGCGGGTCACCGAGCTGCAAGAACTCTTCCTCACGCGCGTCGGGCTCGACATCGGCAAGGTGTG
GGTCGCGGACGACGGCGCCGCGGTGGCGGTCTGGACCACGCCGGAGAGCGTCGAAGCGGGGGCGGTGTTC
GCCGAGATCGGCCCGCGCATGGCCGAGTTGAGCGGTTCCCGGCTGGCCGCGCAGCAACAGATGGAAGGCC
TCCTGGCGCCGCACCGGCCCAAGGAGCCCGCGTGGTTCCTGGCCACCGTCGGCGTCTCGCCCGACCACCA
GGGCAAGGGTCTGGGCAGCGCCGTCGTGCTCCCCGGAGTGGAGGCGGCCGAGCGCGCCGGGGTGCCCGCC
TTCCTGGAGACCTCCGCGCCCCGCAACCTCCCCTTCTACGAGCGGCTCGGCTTCACCGTCACCGCCGACG
TCGAGGTGCCCGAAGGACCGCGCACCTGGTGCATGACCCGCAAGCCCGGTGCCTGAGGTACCTTTAAGAC
CAATGACTTACAAGGCAGCTGTAGATCTTAGCCACTTTTTAAAAGAAAAGGGGGGACTGGAAGGGCTAAT
TCACTCCCAACGAAGACAAGATCTGCTTTTTGCTTGTACTGGGTCTCTCTGGTTAGACCAGATCTGAGCC
TGGGAGCTCTCTGGCTAACTAGGGAACCCACTGCTTAAGCCTCAATAAAGCTTGCCTTGAGTGCTTCAAG
TAGTGTGTGCCCGTCTGTTGTGTGACTCTGGTAACTAGAGATCCCTCAGACCCTTTTAGTCAGTGTGGAA
AATCTCTAGCAGTAGTAGTTCATGTCATCTTATTATTCAGTATTTATAACTTGCAAAGAAATGAATATCA
GAGAGTGAGAGGAACTTGTTTATTGCAGCTTATAATGGTTACAAATAAAGCAATAGCATCACAAATTTCA
CAAATAAAGCATTTTTTTCACTGCATTCTAGTTGTGGTTTGTCCAAACTCATCAATGTATCTTATCATGT
CTGGCTCTAGCTATCCCGCCCCTAACTCCGCCCATCCCGCCCCTAACTCCGCCCAGTTCCGCCCATTCTC
CGCCCCATGGCTGACTAATTTTTTTTATTTATGCAGAGGCCGAGGCCGCCTCGGCCTCTGAGCTATTCCA
GAAGTAGTGAGGAGGCTTTTTTGGAGGCCTAGGGACGTACCCAATTCGCCCTATAGTGAGTCGTATTACG
CGCGCTCACTGGCCGTCGTTTTACAACGTCGTGACTGGGAAAACCCTGGCGTTACCCAACTTAATCGCCT
TGCAGCACATCCCCCTTTCGCCAGCTGGCGTAATAGCGAAGAGGCCCGCACCGATCGCCCTTCCCAACAG
TTGCGCAGCCTGAATGGCGAATGGG
[124 nt withheld, positions 6676-6799]
C
[91 nt withheld, positions 6801-6891]
A
[49 nt withheld, positions 6893-6941]
CCTTTGACGTTGGAGTCCACGTTCTTT
[37 nt withheld, positions 6969-7005]
ACCCTATCTCGGTCTATTCTTTTGATTTATAAGGGATTTTGCCGATTTCGGCCTATTGGTTAAAAAATGA
GCTGATTTAACAAAAATTTAACGCGAATTTTAACAAAATATTAACGCTTACAATTTAGGTGGCACTTTTC
GGGGAAATGTGCGCGGAACCCCTATTTGTTTATTTTTCTAAATACATTCAAATATGTATCCGCTCATGAG
ACAATAACCCTGATAAATGCTTCAATAATATTGAAAAAGGAAGAGTATGAGTATTCAACATTTCCGTGTC
GCCCTTATTCCCTTTTTTGCGGCATTTTGCCTTCCTGTTTTTGCTCACCCAGAAACGCTGGTGAAAGTAA
AAGATGCTGAAGATCAGTTGGGTGCACGAGTGGGTTACATCGAACTGGATCTCAACAGCGGTAAGATCCT
TGAGAGTTTTCGCCCCGAAGAACGTTTTCCAATGATGAGCACTTTTAAAGTTCTGCTATGTGGCGCGGTA
TTATCCCGTATTGACGCCGGGCAAGAGCAACTCGGTCGCCGCATACACTATTCTCAGAATGACTTGGTTG
AGTACTCACCAGTCACAGAAAAGCATCTTACGGATGGCATGACAGTAAGAGAATTATGCAGTGCTGCCAT
AACCATGAGTGATAACACTGCGGCCAACTTACTTCTGACAACGATCGGAGGACCGAAGGAGCTAACCGCT
TTTTTGCACAACATGGGGGATCATGTAACTCGCCTTGATCGTTGGGAACCGGAGCTGAATGAAGCCATAC
CAAACGACGAGCGTGACACCACGATGCCTGTAGCAATGGCAACAACGTTGCGCAAACTATTAACTGGCGA
ACTACTTACTCTAGCTTCCCGGCAACAATTAATAGACTGGATGGAGGCGGATAAAGTTGCAGGACCACTT
CTGCGCTCGGCCCTTCCGGCTGGCTGGTTTATTGCTGATAAATCTGGAGCCGGTGAGCGTGGGTCTCGCG
GTATCATTGCAGCACTGGGGCCAGATGGTAAGCCCTCCCGTATCGTAGTTATCTACACGACGGGGAGTCA
GGCAACTATGGATGAACGAAATAGACAGATCGCTGAGATAGGTGCCTCACTGATTAAGCATTGGTAACTG
TCAGACCAAGTTTACTCATATATACTTTAGATTGATTTAAAACTTCATTTTTAATTTAAAAGGATCTAGG
TGAAGATCCTTTTTGATAATCTCATGACCAAAATCCCTTAACGTGAGTTTTCGTTCCACTGAGCGTCAGA
CCCCGTAGAAAAGATCAAAGGATCTTCTTGAGATCCTTTTTTTCTGCGCGTAATCTGCTGCTTGCAAACA
AAAAAACCACCGCTACCAGCGGTGGTTTGTTTGCCGGATCAAGAGCTACCAACTCTTTTTCCGAAGGTAA
CTGGCTTCAGCAGAGCGCAGATACCAAATACTGTTCTTCTAGTGTAGCCGTAGTTAGGCCACCACTTCAA
GAACTCTGTAGCACCGCCTACATACCTCGCTCTGCTAATCCTGTTACCAGTGGCTGCTGCCAGTGGCGAT
AAGTCGTGTCTTACCGGGTTGGACTCAAGACGATAGTTACCGGATAAGGCGCAGCGGTCGGGCTGAACGG
GGGGTTCGTGCACACAGCCCAGCTTGGAGCGAACGACCTACACCGAACTGAGATACCTACAGCGTGAGCT
ATGAGAAAGCGCCACGCTTCCCGAAGAGAGAAAGGCGGACAGGTATCCGGTAAGCGGCAGGGTCGGAACA
GGAGAGCGCACGAGGGAGCTTCCAGGGGGAAACGCCTGGTATCTTTATAGTCCTGTCGGGTTTCGCCACC
TCTGACTTGAGCGTCGATTTTTGTGATGCTCGTCAGGGGGGCGGAGCCTATGGAAAAACGCCAGCAACGC
GGCCTTTTTACGGTTCCTGGCCTTTTGCTGGCCTTTTGCTCACATGTTCTTTCCTGCGTTATCCCCTGAT
TCTGTGGATAACCGTATTACCGCCTTTGAGTGAGCTGATACCGCTCGCCGCAGCCGAACGACCGAGCGCA
GCGAGTCAGTGAGCGAGGAAGCGGAAGAGCGCCCAATACGCAAACCGCCTCTCCCCGCGCGTTGGCCGAT
TCATTAATGCAGCTGGCACGACAGGTTTCCCGACTGGAAAGCGGGCAGTGAGCGCAACGCAATTAATGTG
AGTTAGCTCACTCATTAGGCACCCCAGGCTTTACACTTTATGCTTCCGGCTCGTATGTTGTGTGGAATTG
TGAGCGGATAACAATTTCACACAGGAAACAGCTATGACCATGATTACGCCAAGCGCGCAATTAACCCTCA
CTAAAGGGAACAAAAGCTGGAGCTGCAAGCTT
Features (pLannotate 1.2.2; 31 found; start..end, strand, type, name):
      3..229     +  promoter       RSV promoter: Rous sarcoma virus enhancer/promoter
    230..410     +  LTR            5' LTR (truncated): truncated 5' long terminal repeat (LTR) from HIV-1
    457..582     +  misc_feature   HIV-1 Ψ: packaging signal of human immunodeficiency virus type 1
    566..929     +  CDS            HIV-1 gag (fragment): gag protein from human immunodeficiency virus 1; gag
   1075..1308    +  misc_feature   RRE: The Rev response element (RRE) of HIV-1 allows for Rev-dependent mRNA export from the nucleus to the cytoplasm.
   1685..1785    +  CDS            Rev (fragment): human immunodeficiency virus 1 (HIV-1) Rev protein; rev; enhances nuclear export of unspliced and incompletely spliced viral mRNAs
   1803..1920    +  misc_feature   cPPT/CTS: central polypurine tract and central termination sequence of HIV-1
   1938..1958    +  protein_bind   attB4: mutant version of attB; core recombination site for the Gateway® BP reaction BP Clonase™
   2019..2322    +  enhancer       CMV enhancer: human cytomegalovirus immediate early enhancer
   2323..2526    +  promoter       CMV promoter: human cytomegalovirus (CMV) immediate early promoter
   2548..2568    +  protein_bind   attB1: mutant version of attB; core recombination site for the Gateway® BP reaction BP Clonase™
   3193..3325    +  ncRNA          SNORA13: Accession: RF00396 - Small nucleolar RNA SNORA13
   4020..4044    -  protein_bind   attB2: mutant version of attB; recombination site for the Gateway® BP reaction BP Clonase™
   4062..4650    +  misc_feature   WPRE: woodchuck hepatitis virus posttranscriptional regulatory element
   4681..5180    +  promoter       PGK promoter: mouse phosphoglycerate kinase 1 promoter
   5197..5796    +  CDS            PuroR: puromycin N-acetyltransferase; pac from Streptomyces alboniger; confers resistance to puromycin
   5786..5866    +  CDS            nef (fragment): NEF_HV1Z2 - Experimental evidence at protein level: Swiss-Prot protein existence level 1. Extracellular Nef protein targets CD4(+) T-lymphocytes for apoptosis by interacting with CXCR4 surface receptors. From Human immunodeficiency virus type 1 group M subtype D (isolate Z2/CDC-Z34) (HIV-1).
   5868..6101    +  LTR            3' LTR (ΔU3): self-inactivating 3' long terminal repeat (LTR) from HIV-1
   6173..6294    +  polyA_signal   SV40 poly(A) signal: SV40 polyadenylation signal
   6334..6469    +  rep_origin     SV40 ori: SV40 origin of replication
   6490..6508    -  promoter       T7 promoter: promoter for bacteriophage T7 RNA polymerase
   6516..6671    +  CDS            lacZα (fragment): LacZα fragment of β-galactosidase; lacZ fragment
   6676..7104    +  rep_origin     f1 ori (sequence partly withheld): f1 bacteriophage origin of replication; arrow indicates direction of (+) strand synthesis
   7157..7261    +  promoter       AmpR promoter: bla
   7262..8122    +  CDS            AmpR: β-lactamase; bla; confers resistance to ampicillin, carbenicillin, and related antibiotics
   8293..8881    +  rep_origin     ori: high-copy-number ColE1/pMB1/pBR322/pUC origin of replication
   9064..9156    +  CDS            lacI (fragment): lac repressor; lacI; The lac repressor binds to the lac operator to inhibit transcription in E. coli. This inhibition can be relieved by adding lactose or isopropyl-β-D-thiogalactopyranoside (IPTG).
   9169..9190    +  protein_bind   CAP binding site: CAP binding activates transcription in the presence of cAMP. E. coli catabolite activator protein
   9205..9235    +  promoter       lac promoter: promoter for the E. coli lac operon
   9243..9259    +  protein_bind   lac operator: The lac repressor binds to the lac operator to inhibit transcription in E. coli. This inhibition can be relieved by adding lactose or isopropyl-β-D-thiogalactopyranoside (IPTG). lac repressor encoded by lacI
   9304..9322    +  promoter       T3 promoter: promoter for bacteriophage T3 RNA polymerase
