[The description below was written by a language model from this plasmid's Addgene catalogue record and pLannotate feature annotations shown in this document.]
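Description:
pLV-Puro-CMV-EPB41L4A-AS1 unspliced-WT is a third-generation-style, self-inactivating HIV-1 lentiviral transfer plasmid (about 9.3 kb) for expressing the human long noncoding RNA EPB41L4A-AS1 in mammalian cells. In bacteria it is maintained through a high-copy ColE1/pUC-type origin and selected with ampicillin via the β-lactamase gene. The backbone also carries an f1 origin, an SV40 origin and poly(A) signal, and remnants of a lac/T7/T3 cloning region. The viral genome is transcribed from an RSV promoter fused to a truncated 5' LTR, followed by the Ψ packaging signal with a gag fragment, the Rev response element for Rev-dependent nuclear export, and the cPPT/CTS element. It ends in a ΔU3 3' LTR, which inactivates LTR promoter activity after integration.

The payload sits between Gateway recombination scars: attB4 and attB1 flank the CMV enhancer/promoter, and attB1 and attB2 flank the insert, consistent with modular Gateway assembly, although the record lists the cloning method as unknown. The insert is the wild-type, unspliced form of EPB41L4A-AS1. The annotation detects the H/ACA small nucleolar RNA SNORA13 within it, so a version that retains introns presumably preserves this embedded snoRNA along with the lncRNA exons. A WPRE downstream enhances transcript stability and expression. A separate mouse PGK promoter drives puromycin N-acetyltransferase, allowing selection of transduced or transfected cells. The plasmid is suited to transient or stable overexpression and rescue experiments on this lncRNA, which the associated study links to cis- and trans-acting transcriptional regulation and nucleolar biology.
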