Addgene plasmid #242749: pLV-Puro-CMV-EPB41L4A-AS1 unspliced-WT
Purpose: Expresses unspliced EPB41L4A-AS1 in mammalian cells
Depositing lab: Igor Ulitsky. Depositing organization: Weizmann Institute of Science. Publication: EPB41L4A-AS1 long noncoding RNA acts in both cis- and trans-acting transcriptional regulation and controls nucleolar biology. Monziani A, Unfried JP, Cvetanovic T, Ulitsky I. bioRxiv 2025.04.08.647803 10.1101/2025.04.08.647803.
Backbone
  Vector backbone: PLV
  Vector type: Mammalian Expression, Lentiviral
  Selectable markers: Puromycin
Growth in bacteria
  Bacterial resistance: Ampicillin, 100 μg/mL
  Growth temperature: 30°C
  Growth strain: NEB Stable
  Copy number: Unknown
Gene/Insert
  Gene/Insert name: EPB41L4A-AS1
  Species: H. sapiens (human)
  GenBank ID: NR_015370
  Entrez Gene: EPB41L4A-AS1 (a.k.a. C5orf26, NCRNA00219, TIGA1)
  Promoter: CMV
  Cloning method: Unknown
  Sequencing primers: 5′ CCCCATTGACGCAAATGGGCGG
Terms and licenses: Academic/Nonprofit Terms; Industry Terms: Not Available to Industry
Depositor comments: Please visit https://doi.org/10.1101/2025.04.08.647803 for bioRxiv preprint.
How to cite: pLV-Puro-CMV-EPB41L4A-AS1 unspliced-WT was a gift from Igor Ulitsky (Addgene plasmid # 242749 ; http://n2t.net/addgene:242749 ; RRID:Addgene_242749)
